LOCUS       Exported 6575 bp ds-DNA circular SYN 13-MAY-2021
DEFINITION  Expresses a fluorescent protein, mVenus.
ACCESSION   .
VERSION     .
KEYWORDS    pEF.DEST51-mVenus
SOURCE      synthetic DNA construct
  ORGANISM  synthetic DNA construct
REFERENCE   1 (bases 1 to 6575)
  TITLE     A feed-forward loop between SorLA and HER3 determines heregulin
            response and neratinib resistance
  JOURNAL   Unpublished
REFERENCE   2 (bases 1 to 6575)
  AUTHORS   .
  TITLE     Direct Submission
  JOURNAL   Exported May 13, 2021 from SnapGene Server 1.1.58
            http://www.snapgene.com
FEATURES             Location/Qualifiers
     source          1..6575
                     /organism="synthetic DNA construct"
                     /mol_type="other DNA"
     primer_bind     complement(166..185)
                     /label=pRS-marker
                     /note="pRS vectors, use to sequence yeast selectable
                     marker"
     promoter        473..1651
                     /label=EF-1-alpha promoter
                     /note="strong constitutive promoter for human elongation
                     factor EF-1-alpha"
     intron          704..1642
                     /label=EF-1-alpha intron A
                     /note="intron upstream of the start codon of human
                     EF-1-alpha"
     primer_bind     1599..1619
                     /label=EF1a-F
                     /note="Human elongation factor-1a promoter, forward primer"
     primer_bind     1668..1687
                     /label=T7
                     /note="T7 promoter, forward primer"
     promoter        1668..1686
                     /label=T7 promoter
                     /note="promoter for bacteriophage T7 RNA polymerase"
     protein_bind    1718..1742
                     /gene="mutant version of attB"
                     /label=attB1
                     /bound_moiety="BP Clonase(TM)"
                     /note="recombination site for the Gateway(R) BP reaction"
     regulatory      1780..1789
                     /regulatory_class="other"
                     /note="vertebrate consensus sequence for strong initiation
                     of translation (Kozak, 1987)"
     CDS             1786..2505
                     /codon_start=1
                     /product="Venus YFP with monomerizing A206K mutation (Nagai
                     et al., 2002; Kremers et al., 2006)"
                     /label=mVenus
                     /note="mammalian codon-optimized"
                     /translation="MVSKGEELFTGVVPILVELDGDVNGHKFSVSGEGEGDATYGKLTL
                     KLICTTGKLPVPWPTLVTTLGYGLQCFARYPDHMKQHDFFKSAMPEGYVQERTIFFKDD
                     GNYKTRAEVKFEGDTLVNRIELKGIDFKEDGNILGHKLEYNYNSHNVYITADKQKNGIK
                     ANFKIRHNIEDGGVQLADHYQQNTPIGDGPVLLPDNHYLSYQSKLSKDPNEKRDHMVLL
                     EFVTAAGITLGMDELYK"
     primer_bind     complement(1831..1852)
                     /label=EGFP-N
                     /note="EGFP, reverse primer"
     primer_bind     complement(2092..2111)
                     /label=EXFP-R
                     /note="For distinguishing EGFP variants, reverse primer"
     primer_bind     2439..2460
                     /label=EGFP-C
                     /note="EGFP, forward primer"
     protein_bind    complement(2523..2547)
                     /gene="mutant version of attB"
                     /label=attB2
                     /bound_moiety="BP Clonase(TM)"
                     /note="recombination site for the Gateway(R) BP reaction"
     CDS             2573..2614
                     /codon_start=1
                     /product="epitope tag from simian virus 5"
                     /label=V5 tag
                     /translation="GKPIPNPLLGLDST"
     CDS             2624..2641
                     /codon_start=1
                     /product="6xHis affinity tag"
                     /label=6xHis
                     /translation="HHHHHH"
     primer_bind     complement(2664..2681)
                     /label=BGH-rev
                     /note="Bovine growth hormone terminator, reverse primer.
                     Also called BGH reverse"
     polyA_signal    2670..2894
                     /label=bGH poly(A) signal
                     /note="bovine growth hormone polyadenylation signal"
     rep_origin      2940..3368
                     /direction=RIGHT
                     /label=f1 ori
                     /note="f1 bacteriophage origin of replication; arrow
                     indicates direction of (+) strand synthesis"
     primer_bind     complement(3027..3046)
                     /label=F1ori-R
                     /note="F1 origin, reverse primer"
     primer_bind     3237..3258
                     /label=F1ori-F
                     /note="F1 origin, forward primer"
     primer_bind     complement(3377..3397)
                     /label=pBABE 3'
                     /note="SV40 enhancer, reverse primer for pBABE vectors"
     promoter        3382..3711
                     /label=SV40 promoter
                     /note="SV40 enhancer and early promoter"
     rep_origin      3562..3697
                     /label=SV40 ori
                     /note="SV40 origin of replication"
     primer_bind     3624..3643
                     /label=SV40pro-F
                     /note="SV40 promoter/origin, forward primer"
     promoter        3759..3806
                     /label=EM7 promoter
                     /note="synthetic bacterial promoter "
     CDS             3825..4223
                     /codon_start=1
                     /gene="Aspergillus terreus BSD"
                     /product="blasticidin S deaminase"
                     /label=BSD
                     /note="confers resistance to blasticidin"
                     /translation="MAKPLSQEESTLIERATATINSIPISEDYSVASAALSSDGRIFTG
                     VNVYHFTGGPCAELVVLGTAAAAAAGNLTCIVAIGNENRGILSPCGRCRQVLLDLHPGI
                     KAIVKDSDGQPTAVGIRELLPSGYVWEG"
     polyA_signal    4381..4502
                     /label=SV40 poly(A) signal
                     /note="SV40 polyadenylation signal"
     primer_bind     complement(4418..4437)
                     /label=SV40pA-R
                     /note="SV40 polyA, reverse primer"
     primer_bind     4472..4491
                     /label=EBV-rev
                     /note="SV40 polyA terminator, reverse primer"
     primer_bind     complement(4551..4567)
                     /label=M13 rev
                     /note="common sequencing primer, one of multiple similar
                     variants"
     primer_bind     complement(4551..4567)
                     /label=M13 Reverse
                     /note="In lacZ gene. Also called M13-rev"
     primer_bind     complement(4564..4586)
                     /label=M13/pUC Reverse
                     /note="In lacZ gene"
     protein_bind    4575..4591
                     /label=lac operator
                     /bound_moiety="lac repressor encoded by lacI"
                     /note="The lac repressor binds to the lac operator to
                     inhibit transcription in E. coli. This inhibition can be
                     relieved by adding lactose or
                     isopropyl-beta-D-thiogalactopyranoside (IPTG)."
     promoter        complement(4599..4629)
                     /label=lac promoter
                     /note="promoter for the E. coli lac operon"
     protein_bind    4644..4665
                     /label=CAP binding site
                     /bound_moiety="E. coli catabolite activator protein"
                     /note="CAP binding activates transcription in the presence
                     of cAMP."
     primer_bind     complement(4782..4799)
                     /label=L4440
                     /note="L4440 vector, forward primer"
     rep_origin      complement(4942..5530)
                     /direction=LEFT
                     /label=ori
                     /note="high-copy-number ColE1/pMB1/pBR322/pUC origin of
                     replication"
     primer_bind     complement(5022..5041)
                     /label=pBR322ori-F
                     /note="pBR322 origin, forward primer"
     CDS             complement(5701..6561)
                     /codon_start=1
                     /gene="bla"
                     /product="beta-lactamase"
                     /label=AmpR
                     /note="confers resistance to ampicillin, carbenicillin, and
                     related antibiotics"
                     /translation="MSIQHFRVALIPFFAAFCLPVFAHPETLVKVKDAEDQLGARVGYI
                     ELDLNSGKILESFRPEERFPMMSTFKVLLCGAVLSRIDAGQEQLGRRIHYSQNDLVEYS
                     PVTEKHLTDGMTVRELCSAAITMSDNTAANLLLTTIGGPKELTAFLHNMGDHVTRLDRW
                     EPELNEAIPNDERDTTMPVAMATTLRKLLTGELLTLASRQQLIDWMEADKVAGPLLRSA
                     LPAGWFIADKSGAGERGSRGIIAALGPDGKPSRIVVIYTTGSQATMDERNRQIAEIGAS
                     LIKHW"
     primer_bind     6324..6343
                     /label=Amp-R
                     /note="Ampicillin resistance gene, reverse primer"
     promoter        complement(6562..91)
                     /gene="bla"
                     /label=AmpR promoter
ORIGIN
        1 aatattattg aagcatttat cagggttatt gtctcatgag cggatacata tttgaatgta
       61 tttagaaaaa taaacaaata ggggttccgc gcacatttcc ccgaaaagtg ccacctgacg
      121 tcgacggatc gggagatctc ccgatcccct atggtgcact ctcagtacaa tctgctctga
      181 tgccgcatag ttaagccagt atctgctccc tgcttgtgtg ttggaggtcg ctgagtagtg
      241 cgcgagcaaa atttaagcta caacaaggca aggcttgacc gacaattgca tgaagaatct
      301 gcttagggtt aggcgttttg cgctgcttcg cgatgtacgg gccagatata cgcgttgaca
      361 ttgattattg actaggcttt tgcaaaaagc tttgcaaaga tggataaagt tttaaacaga
      421 gaggaatctt tgcagctaat ggaccttcta ggtcttgaaa ggagtgggaa ttggctccgg
      481 tgcccgtcag tgggcagagc gcacatcgcc cacagtcccc gagaagttgg ggggaggggt
      541 cggcaattga accggtgcct agagaaggtg gcgcggggta aactgggaaa gtgatgtcgt
      601 gtactggctc cgcctttttc ccgagggtgg gggagaaccg tatataagtg cagtagtcgc
      661 cgtgaacgtt ctttttcgca acgggtttgc cgccagaaca caggtaagtg ccgtgtgtgg
      721 ttcccgcggg cctggcctct ttacgggtta tggcccttgc gtgccttgaa ttacttccac
      781 ctggctgcag tacgtgattc ttgatcccga gcttcgggtt ggaagtgggt gggagagttc
      841 gaggccttgc gcttaaggag ccccttcgcc tcgtgcttga gttgaggcct ggcctgggcg
      901 ctggggccgc cgcgtgcgaa tctggtggca ccttcgcgcc tgtctcgctg ctttcgataa
      961 gtctctagcc atttaaaatt tttgatgacc tgctgcgacg ctttttttct ggcaagatag
     1021 tcttgtaaat gcgggccaag atctgcacac tggtatttcg gtttttgggg ccgcgggcgg
     1081 cgacggggcc cgtgcgtccc agcgcacatg ttcggcgagg cggggcctgc gagcgcggcc
     1141 accgagaatc ggacgggggt agtctcaagc tggccggcct gctctggtgc ctggcctcgc
     1201 gccgccgtgt atcgccccgc cctgggcggc aaggctggcc cggtcggcac cagttgcgtg
     1261 agcggaaaga tggccgcttc ccggccctgc tgcagggagc tcaaaatgga ggacgcggcg
     1321 ctcgggagag cgggcgggtg agtcacccac acaaaggaaa agggcctttc cgtcctcagc
     1381 cgtcgcttca tgtgactcca cggagtaccg ggcgccgtcc aggcacctcg attagttctc
     1441 gagcttttgg agtacgtcgt ctttaggttg gggggagggg ttttatgcga tggagtttcc
     1501 ccacactgag tgggtggaga ctgaagttag gccagcttgg cacttgatgt aattctcctt
     1561 ggaatttgcc ctttttgagt ttggatcttg gttcattctc aagcctcaga cagtggttca
     1621 aagttttttt cttccatttc aggtgtcgtg aggaattagc ttggtactaa tacgactcac
     1681 tatagggaga cccaagctgg ctaggtaagc ttgatcaaca agtttgtaca aaaaagcagg
     1741 ctggcgccgg aaccaattca gtcgactgga tccggtaccg ccaccatggt gagcaagggc
     1801 gaggagctgt tcaccggggt ggtgcccatc ctggtcgagc tggacggcga cgtaaacggc
     1861 cacaagttca gcgtgtccgg cgagggcgag ggcgatgcca cctacggcaa gctgaccctg
     1921 aagctgatct gcaccaccgg caagctgccc gtgccctggc ccaccctcgt gaccaccctg
     1981 ggctacggcc tgcagtgctt cgcccgctac cccgaccaca tgaagcagca cgacttcttc
     2041 aagtccgcca tgcccgaagg ctacgtccag gagcgcacca tcttcttcaa ggacgacggc
     2101 aactacaaga cccgcgccga ggtgaagttc gagggcgaca ccctggtgaa ccgcatcgag
     2161 ctgaagggca tcgacttcaa ggaggacggc aacatcctgg ggcacaagct ggagtacaac
     2221 tacaacagcc acaacgtcta tatcaccgcc gacaagcaga agaacggcat caaggccaac
     2281 ttcaagatcc gccacaacat cgaggacggc ggcgtgcagc tcgccgacca ctaccagcag
     2341 aacaccccca tcggcgacgg ccccgtgctg ctgcccgaca accactacct gagctaccag
     2401 tccaagctga gcaaagaccc caacgagaag cgcgatcaca tggtcctgct ggagttcgtg
     2461 accgccgccg ggatcactct cggcatggac gagctgtaca agtaatgact cgagatatct
     2521 agacccagct ttcttgtaca aagtggttga tctagagggc ccgcggttcg aaggtaagcc
     2581 tatccctaac cctctcctcg gtctcgattc tacgcgtacc ggtcatcatc accatcacca
     2641 ttgagtttaa acccgctgat cagcctcgac tgtgccttct agttgccagc catctgttgt
     2701 ttgcccctcc cccgtgcctt ccttgaccct ggaaggtgcc actcccactg tcctttccta
     2761 ataaaatgag gaaattgcat cgcattgtct gagtaggtgt cattctattc tggggggtgg
     2821 ggtggggcag gacagcaagg gggaggattg ggaagacaat agcaggcatg ctggggatgc
     2881 ggtgggcgct atggcttctg aggcggaaag aaccagctgg ggctctaggg ggtatccccn
     2941 nnnnnnnnnn nnnnnnnnnn nnnnnnnnnn nnnnnnnnnn nnnnnnnnnn nnnnnnnnnn
     3001 nnnnnnnnnn nnnnnnnnnn nnnnnnnnnn nnnnnnnnnn nnnnnnnnnn nnnnnnnnnn
     3061 nnncnnnnnn nnnnnnnnnn nnnnnnnnnn nnnnnnnnnn nnnnnnnnnn nnnnnnnnnn
     3121 nnnnnnnnnn nnnnnnnnnn nnnnnnnnnn nnnnnannnn nnnnnnnnnn nnnnnnnnnn
     3181 nnnnnnnnnn nnnnnnnnnn nnnnnccttt gacgttggag tccacgttct ttaatagtgg
     3241 actcttgttc caaactggaa caacactcaa ccctatctcg gtctattctt ttgatttata
     3301 agggattttg ccgatttcgg cctattggtt aaaaaatgag ctgatttaac aaaaatttaa
     3361 cgcgaattaa ttctgtggaa tgtgtgtcag ttagggtgtg gaaagtcccc aggctcccca
     3421 gcaggcagaa gtatgcaaag catgcatctc aattagtcag caaccaggtg tggaaagtcc
     3481 ccaggctccc cagcaggcag aagtatgcaa agcatgcatc tcaattagtc agcaaccata
     3541 gtcccgcccc taactccgcc catcccgccc ctaactccgc ccagttccgc ccattctccg
     3601 ccccatggct gactaatttt ttttatttat gcagaggccg aggccgcctc tgcctctgag
     3661 ctattccaga agtagtgagg aggctttttt ggaggcctag gcttttgcaa aaagctcccg
     3721 ggagcttgta tatccatttt cggatctgat cagcacgtgt tgacaattaa tcatcggcat
     3781 agtatatcgg catagtataa tacgacaagg tgaggaacta aaccatggcc aagcctttgt
     3841 ctcaagaaga atccaccctc attgaaagag caacggctac aatcaacagc atccccatct
     3901 ctgaagacta cagcgtcgcc agcgcagctc tctctagcga cggccgcatc ttcactggtg
     3961 tcaatgtata tcattttact gggggacctt gtgcagaact cgtggtgctg ggcactgctg
     4021 ctgctgcggc agctggcaac ctgacttgta tcgtcgcgat cggaaatgag aacaggggca
     4081 tcttgagccc ctgcggacgg tgccgacagg tgcttctcga tctgcatcct gggatcaaag
     4141 ccatagtgaa ggacagtgat ggacagccga cggcagttgg gattcgtgaa ttgctgccct
     4201 ctggttatgt gtgggagggc taagcacttc gtggccgagg agcaggactg acacgtgcta
     4261 cgagatttcg attccaccgc cgccttctat gaaaggttgg gcttcggaat cgttttccgg
     4321 gacgccggct ggatgatcct ccagcgcggg gatctcatgc tggagttctt cgcccacccc
     4381 aacttgttta ttgcagctta taatggttac aaataaagca atagcatcac aaatttcaca
     4441 aataaagcat ttttttcact gcattctagt tgtggtttgt ccaaactcat caatgtatct
     4501 tatcatgtct gtataccgtc gacctctagc tagagcttgg cgtaatcatg gtcatagctg
     4561 tttcctgtgt gaaattgtta tccgctcaca attccacaca acatacgagc cggaagcata
     4621 aagtgtaaag cctggggtgc ctaatgagtg agctaactca cattaattgc gttgcgctca
     4681 ctgcccgctt tccagtcggg aaacctgtcg tgccagctgc attaatgaat cggccaacgc
     4741 gcggggagag gcggtttgcg tattgggcgc tcttccgctt cctcgctcac tgactcgctg
     4801 cgctcggtcg ttcggctgcg gcgagcggta tcagctcact caaaggcggt aatacggtta
     4861 tccacagaat caggggataa cgcaggaaag aacatgtgag caaaaggcca ggaaccgtaa
     4921 aaaggccgcg ttgctggcgt ttttccatag gctccgcccc cctgacgagc atcacaaaaa
     4981 tcgacgctca agtcagaggt ggcgaaaccc gacaggacta taaagatacc aggcgtttcc
     5041 ccctggaagc tccctcgtgc gctctcctgt tccgaccctg ccgcttaccg gatacctgtc
     5101 cgcctttctc ccttcgggaa gcgtggcgct ttctcatagc tcacgctgta ggtatctcag
     5161 ttcggtgtag gtcgttcgct ccaagctggg ctgtgtgcac gaaccccccg ttcagcccga
     5221 ccgctgcgcc ttatccggta actatcgtct tgagtccaac ccggtaagac acgacttatc
     5281 gccactggca gcagccactg gtaacaggat tagcagagcg aggtatgtag gcggtgctac
     5341 agagttcttg aagtggtggc ctaactacgg ctacactaga agaacagtat ttggtatctg
     5401 cgctctgctg aagccagtta ccttcggaaa aagagttggt agctcttgat ccggcaaaca
     5461 aaccaccgct ggtagcggtg gtttttttgt ttgcaagcag cagattacgc gcagaaaaaa
     5521 aggatctcaa gaagatcctt tgatcttttc tacggggtct gacgctcagt ggaacgaaaa
     5581 ctcacgttaa gggattttgg tcatgagatt atcaaaaagg atcttcacct agatcctttt
     5641 aaattaaaaa tgaagtttta aatcaatcta aagtatatat gagtaaactt ggtctgacag
     5701 ttaccaatgc ttaatcagtg aggcacctat ctcagcgatc tgtctatttc gttcatccat
     5761 agttgcctga ctccccgtcg tgtagataac tacgatacgg gagggcttac catctggccc
     5821 cagtgctgca atgataccgc gagacccacg ctcaccggct ccagatttat cagcaataaa
     5881 ccagccagcc ggaagggccg agcgcagaag tggtcctgca actttatccg cctccatcca
     5941 gtctattaat tgttgccggg aagctagagt aagtagttcg ccagttaata gtttgcgcaa
     6001 cgttgttgcc attgctacag gcatcgtggt gtcacgctcg tcgtttggta tggcttcatt
     6061 cagctccggt tcccaacgat caaggcgagt tacatgatcc cccatgttgt gcaaaaaagc
     6121 ggttagctcc ttcggtcctc cgatcgttgt cagaagtaag ttggccgcag tgttatcact
     6181 catggttatg gcagcactgc ataattctct tactgtcatg ccatccgtaa gatgcttttc
     6241 tgtgactggt gagtactcaa ccaagtcatt ctgagaatag tgtatgcggc gaccgagttg
     6301 ctcttgcccg gcgtcaatac gggataatac cgcgccacat agcagaactt taaaagtgct
     6361 catcattgga aaacgttctt cggggcgaaa actctcaagg atcttaccgc tgttgagatc
     6421 cagttcgatg taacccactc gtgcacccaa ctgatcttca gcatctttta ctttcaccag
     6481 cgtttctggg tgagcaaaaa caggaaggca aaatgccgca aaaaagggaa taagggcgac
     6541 acggaaatgt tgaatactca tactcttcct ttttc
//
