[The description below was written by a language model from this plasmid's Addgene catalogue record and the feature table of its GenBank file.]
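Description:
pEF.DEST51-mVenus is a mammalian expression plasmid made by Gateway recombination of an mVenus coding sequence into the pEF.DEST51 destination vector. The recombination replaced the destination cassette, which explains why the final plasmid (about 6.6 kb) is smaller than the empty backbone. It is propagated in E. coli through a high-copy ColE1/pUC-type origin with ampicillin selection from the bla gene. It also carries an f1 origin for single-stranded DNA production.

The payload is a 720 bp, mammalian codon-optimised open reading frame for mVenus, the yellow Aequorea victoria GFP derivative carrying the monomerising A206K mutation. The coding sequence is preceded by a Kozak consensus and flanked by attB1 and attB2 sites left by the Gateway reaction. Transcription is driven by the strong constitutive human EF-1α promoter, including its first intron, and is terminated by the bovine growth hormone polyadenylation signal. A T7 promoter lies between the EF-1α promoter and attB1 and could support in vitro transcription. The backbone's V5 epitope and 6xHis tags lie downstream of attB2, but they are annotated as separate features, and the record does not say whether mVenus reads through into them or ends at its own stop codon.

A second cassette places the blasticidin S deaminase gene under the SV40 enhancer/early promoter and the bacterial EM7 promoter, followed by an SV40 poly(A) signal. This allows blasticidin selection of stably transfected mammalian cells. The embedded SV40 origin permits episomal replication in cells expressing large T antigen. The stated purpose is simply to express the fluorescent protein; the record does not describe a more specific application.
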