Addgene plasmid #154899: pEF.DEST51-mVenus
Purpose: Expresses a fluorescent protein, mVenus
Depositing lab: Johanna Ivaska. Depositing organization: Turku Bioscience Centre. Publication: A feed-forward loop between SorLA and HER3 determines heregulin response and neratinib resistance. Al-Akhrass H, Conway JRW, Poulsen ASA, Paatero I, Kaivola J, Padzik A, Andersen OM, Ivaska J. Oncogene. 2021 Feb;40(7):1300-1317. doi: 10.1038/s41388-020-01604-5. Epub 2021 Jan 8. PubMed 33420373.
Backbone
  Vector backbone: pEF.DEST51
  Backbone manufacturer: ThermoFisher Scientific, #12285011
  Backbone size w/o insert (bp): 7450
  Total vector size (bp): 6589
  Vector type: Mammalian Expression
Growth in bacteria
  Bacterial resistance: Ampicillin, 100 μg/mL
  Growth temperature: 37°C
  Growth strain: DH5alpha
  Copy number: Unknown
Gene/Insert
  Gene/Insert name: mVenus
  Species: Aequorea victoria
  Insert size (bp): 720
  Promoter: EF-1α
  Cloning method: Gateway Cloning
  Sequencing primers: 5′ TACTTAAGCTCGGGCCCCAA; 3′ CCTGTTCGTTGCAACAAATTGA
Terms and licenses: Academic/Nonprofit Terms; Industry Terms: Not Available to Industry
How to cite: pEF.DEST51-mVenus was a gift from Johanna Ivaska (Addgene plasmid # 154899 ; http://n2t.net/addgene:154899 ; RRID:Addgene_154899)
